Addgene plasmid #68870: pCMV-FLAG-CHD5-WT-331-672aa
Purpose: Mammalian expression of CHD5 histone binding domain (331-672aa)
Depositing lab: Adrian Bracken. Depositing organization: Trinity College Dublin. Publication: CHD5 is required for neurogenesis and has a dual role in facilitating gene expression and polycomb gene repression. Egan CM, Nyman U, Skotte J, Streubel G, Turner S, O'Connell DJ, Rraklli V, Dolan MJ, Chadderton N, Hansen K, Farrar GJ, Helin K, Holmberg J, Bracken AP. Dev Cell. 2013 Aug 12;26(3):223-36. doi: 10.1016/j.devcel.2013.07.008. PubMed 23948251.
Backbone
  Vector backbone: pCMV
  Vector type: Mammalian Expression
  Selectable markers: Neomycin (select with G418)
Growth in bacteria
  Bacterial resistance: Ampicillin, 100 μg/mL
  Growth temperature: 37°C
  Growth strain: DH5alpha
  Copy number: Unknown
Gene/Insert
  Gene/Insert name: CHD5
  Species: H. sapiens (human)
  Mutation: 331-672aa
  Entrez Gene: CHD5 (a.k.a. CHD-5)
  Promoter: CMV
  Tag / fusion protein: FLAG (N terminal on backbone)
  Cloning method: Unknown
  Sequencing primers: 5′ CMV-F
Terms and licenses: Academic/Nonprofit Terms; Industry Terms: Not Available to Industry
How to cite: pCMV-FLAG-CHD5-WT-331-672aa was a gift from Adrian Bracken (Addgene plasmid # 68870 ; http://n2t.net/addgene:68870 ; RRID:Addgene_68870)
