[The description below was written by a language model from this plasmid's Addgene catalogue record.]
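Description:
pCMV-FLAG-CHD5-WT-331-672aa is a mammalian expression plasmid built on a pCMV backbone. It produces a truncated fragment of human CHD5 (chromodomain helicase DNA-binding protein 5) rather than the full-length protein. The insert covers residues 331 to 672 of the wild-type sequence, which the record describes as the histone binding domain of CHD5. Transcription is driven by the CMV promoter, a strong constitutive viral promoter widely used for high-level expression in transfected mammalian cells. A FLAG epitope supplied by the backbone is fused to the N terminus of the fragment, so the protein can be detected or immunoprecipitated with anti-FLAG antibodies without a CHD5-specific reagent.

The plasmid is propagated in E. coli under ampicillin selection. It also carries a neomycin resistance marker, so transfected mammalian cells can be selected with G418, for example to enrich for expressing cells or derive stable lines. The record does not state the bacterial origin of replication, the copy number, the polyadenylation signal or the cloning method, and no feature table is available to confirm the layout of these elements.

The stated purpose is mammalian expression of the isolated CHD5 histone binding region. The "WT" in the name suggests it may act as the unmutated reference alongside variant versions of the same fragment, although the record does not list any. The construct comes from work on the role of CHD5 in neurogenesis and its dual involvement in facilitating gene expression and Polycomb-mediated gene repression. This fits its use in studying how this part of CHD5 engages histones or chromatin.
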