>Addgene plasmid #68870 | pCMV-FLAG-CHD5-WT-331-672aa | addgene partial sequence | sequence record 122390 | CMV-F 5'-CGCAAATGGGCGGTAGGCGTG-3'
TAGCGACTCTCTGGCTACTGAGAACCCACTGCTTACTGGCTTATCGAAATTAATACGACTCACTATAGGG
AGACCCAAGCTGGCTAGCGTTTAAACTTAAGCTTACCATGGACTACAAGGACGACGATGACAAGGTACCA
GGATCTACAAGTTTGTACAAAAAAGCAGGCTCCGAATTCGCCCTTAGGATTGATGATGGTGACGGCTATG
AGACAGACCACCAGGATTACTGTGAGGTGTGCCAGCAGGGTGGGGAGATCATCCTGTGCGACACCTGCCC
GAGGGCCTACCATCTCGTATGCCTGGACCCAGAGCTGGAGAAGGCTCCCGAGGGCAAGTGGAGCTGCCCC
CACTGTGAGAAGGAGGGGATCCAGTGGGAGCCGAAGGACGACGACGATGAAGAGGAGGAGGGCGGCTGCG
AGGAGGAGGAGGACGACCACATGGAGTTCTGCCGCGTGTGCAAGGACGGGGGCGAGCTGCTCTGCTGCGA
CGCCTGCCCCTCCTCCTACCACCTGCATTGCCTCAACCCGCCGCTGCCCGAGATCCCAAACGGTGAATGG
CTCTGCCCGCGCTGTACTTGCCCCCCACTGAAGGGCAAAGTCCAGCGGATTCTACACTGGAGGTGGACGG
AGCCCCCTGCCCCCTTCATGGTGGGGCTGCCGGGGCCTGACGTGGAGCCCAGCCTCCCTCCACCTAAGCC
CCTGGAGGGCATCCCTGAGAGAGAGTTCTTTGTCAAGTGGGCAGGGCTGTCCTACTGGCATTGCTCCTGG
GTGAAGGAGCTACAGCTGGAGCTGTACCACACGGTGATGTATCGCAACTACCAAAGAAAGAACGACATGG
ATGAGCCGCCCCCCTTTGACTACGGCTCTGGGGATGAAGACGGCAAGAGCGAGAAGAGGAAGAACAAGGA
CCCCCTCTATGCCAAGATGGAGGAGCGCTTCTACCGCTATGGCATCAAGCCAGAGTGGATGATGATTCAC
CGAATCCTGAACCATAGCTTTGACAAGAAGGGGGAT
