>Addgene plasmid #68870 | pCMV-FLAG-CHD5-WT-331-672aa | addgene partial sequence | sequence record 123574 | SV40pA-R 5'-GAAATTTGTGATGCTATTGC-3'
AGCTGCATAACAGTTGGGGTGGGCGAAGAACTCCAGCATGAGATCCCCGCGCTGGAGGATCATCCAGCCG
GCGTCCCGGAAAACGATTCCGAAGCCCAACCTTTCATAGAAGGCGGCGGTGGAATCGAAATCTCGTGATG
GCAGGTTGGGCGTCGCTTGGTCGGTCATTTCGAACCCCAGAGTCCCGCTCAGAAGAACTCGTCAAGAAGG
CGATAGAAGGCGATGCGCTGCGAATCGGGAGCGGCGATACCGTAAAGCACGAGGAAGCGGTCAGCCCATT
CGCCGCCAAGCTCTTCAGCAATATCACGGGTAGCCAACGCTATGTCCTGATAGCGGTCCGCCACACCCAG
CCGGCCACAGTCGATGAATCCAGAAAAGCGGCCATTTTCCACCATGATATTCGGCAAGCAGGCATCGCCA
TGGGTCACGACGAGATCCTCGCCGTCGGGCATGCGCGCCTTGAGCCTGGCGAACAGTTCGGCTGGCGCGA
GCCCCTGATGCTCTTCGTCCAGATCATCCTGATCGACAAGACCGGCTTCCATCCGAGTACGTGCTCGCTC
GATGCGATGTTTCGCTTGGTGGTCGAATGGGCAGGTAGCCGGATCAAGCGTATGCAGCCGCCGCATTGCA
TCAGCCATGATGGATACTTTCTCGGCAGGAGCAAGGTGAGATGACAGGAGATCCTGCCCCGGCACTTCGC
CCAATAGCAGCCAGTCCCTTCCCGCTTCAGTGACAACGTCGAGCACAGCTGCGCAAGGAACGCCCGTCGT
GGCCAGCCACGATAGCCGCGCTGCCTCGTCCTGCAGTTCATTCAGGGCACCGGACAGGTCGGTCTTGACA
AAAAGAACCGGGCGCCCCTGCGCTGACAGCCGGAACACGGCGGCATCAGAGCAGCCGATTGTCTGTTGTG
CCCAGTCATAGCCGAATAGCCTCTCCACCCAAGCGGCCGGAGAACCTGCGTGCAATCCATCTTGTTCAAT
CATGCGAACGATCCTCATCCTGTCTCTTGATCAGATCCGAAATGGAT
